>Addgene plasmid #107844 | pHBS1203 [IBB-GFP-mCherry3E]-[BFP-P2A-TDP43 2xΦ] | depositor full sequence | sequence record 203696 | pHBS1203 [IBB-GFP-mCherry3E]-[BFP-P2A-TDP43 2xΦ] sequence 9643 bps
CGAGTTCATAAGAGAAGAGGGACAGCTATGACTGGGAGTAGTCAGGAGAGGAGGAAAAATCTGGCTAGTA
AAACATGTAAGGAAAATTTTAGGGATGTTAAAGAAAAAAATAACACAAAACAAAATATAAAAAAAATCTA
ACCTCAAGTCAAGGCTTTTCTATGGAATAAGGAATGGACAGCAGGGGGCTGTTTCATATACTGATGACCT
CTTTATAGCCACCTTTGTTCATGGCAGCCAGCATATGGCATATGTTGCCAAACTCTAAACCAAATACTCA
TTCTGATGTTTTAAATGATTTGCCCTCCCATATGTCCTTCCGAGTGAGAGACACAAAAAATTCCCACACA
CTATTGCAATGAAAATAAATTTCCTTTATTACCCAGAAGTCAGATGCTCAAGGGGCTTCATGATGTCCCC
ATAATTTTTGGCAGAGGGAAAAAGATCTCAGTGGTATTTGTGAGCCAGGGCATTGGCCACACCAGCCACC
ACCTTCTGATAGGCAGCCTGCACCTGAGGAGTGAATTCTTTGCCAAAATGATGAGACAGCACAACAACCA
GCACGTTGCCCAGGAGCTGTAGGAAAAAGAAGAAGGCATGAACATGGTTAGCAGAGGGGCCCGGTTTGGA
CTCAGAGTATTTTATCCTCATCTCAAACAGTGTATATCATTGTAACCATAAAGAGAAAGGCAGGATGATT
ACCAGGATGTAGTTGTTTCTACCAATAAGAATATTTCCACGCCAGCCAGAATTTATATGCAGAAATATTC
TACCTTATCATTTAATTATAACAATTGTTCTCTAAAACTGTGCTGAAGTACAATATAATTACCCTGATTG
CCTTGAAAAAAAAGTGATTAGAGAAAGTACTTACAATCTGACAAATAAACGAAAGTGAATTTAAAAATTC
GTTACAAATGCAAGCTAAAGTTTAACGAAAAAAGTTACAGAAAATGAAAAGAAAATAAGAGGAGACAATG
GTTGTCAACAGAGTAGAAAGTGAAAGAAACAAAATTATCATGAGGGTCCATGGTGATACAAGGGACATCT
TCCCATTCTAAACAACACCCTGAAAACTTTGCCCCCTCCATATAACATGAATTTTTCAATAGCGAAAAAG
AAAGAACAATCAAGGGTCCCCAAACTCACCCTGAAGTTCTCAGTCTAGAGGAGGATCAACCACTTTGTAC
AAGAAAGCTGAAGCTAGTTTACTTGTACAGCTCGTCCATGCCGCCGGTGGAGTGGCGGCCCTCGGCGCGT
TCGTACTGTTCCACGATGGTGTAGTCCTCGTTGTGGGAGGTGATGTCCAACTTGATGTTGACGTTGTAGG
CGCCGGGCAGCTGCACGGGCTTCTTGGCCTTGTAGGTGGTCTTGACCTCAGCGTCGTAGTGGCCGCCGTC
CTTCAGCTTCAGCCTCTGCTTGATCTCGCCCTTCAGGGCGCCGTCCTCGGGGTACATCCGCTCGGAGGAG
GCCTCCCAGCCCATGGTCTTCTTCTGCATTACGGGGCCGTCGGAGGGGAAGTTGGTGCCGCGCAGCTTCA
CCTTGTAGATGAACTCGCCGTCCTGCAGGGAGGAGTCCTGGGTCACGGTCACCACGCCGCCGTCCTCGAA
GTTCATCACGCGCTCCCACTTGAAGCCCTCGGGGAAGGACAGCTTCAAGTAGTCGGGGATGTCGGCGGGG
TGCTTCACGTAGGCCTTGGAGCCGTACATGAACTGAGGGGACAGGATGTCCCAGGCGAAGGGCAGGGGGC
CACCCTTGGTCACCTTCAGCTTGGCGGTCTGGGTGCCCTCGTAGGGGCGGCCCTGAGGAAAAAAAAGGAA
AGGGCATGCTCGCCATGTGCAAGATACAGTGTTGAATGTGGTGCAAAATATAAAGATGTGGAAGAAAAAG
CCACTGAAAATAATATGAGGAAATAAAAAACTAGAGTAAATTATCAGTGGAACAATTTCTATTATACAAG
ACACTACACCCATACATTCTCCTAATGCTCATGTAAGAATTTCTCCAAAAATACCTTCCAGCACTACAAA
CTAGAAAAAAAAAGAGACATGGACACCAAATTAAGTTCTTAATAGTGAAGAACAAAAGAACTACCTTGCC
TGCTCCAGTGGATCCAGCAACCGCCAACAACTGTCCTCTTTCTATCTTGAAATTAATATCTTTCAGGACA
GGAGTACCAAGAAGTGAGAAATTACTGAAGAAGAGGCTGTCATCACCATTAGAAGTTTTTCTATTGTTAT
TGTTTTGTTTTGCTTTCTCAAATTATTCCCCAAATCCCTGTTAAAAAAAAACACACACACACACACACAC
ACACACATCAAAAATAAAAGATGAGTTTGTCAGATATTTTCAATAGATGCTTGTTTTATGTACCATACTC
ACCTCGCCCTCGCCCTCGATCTCGAACTCGTGGCCGTTCACGGAGCCCTCCATGTGCACCTTGAAGCGCA
TGAACTCCTTGATGATGGCCATGTTATCCTCCTCGCCCTTGCTGGTTCCGGTGCCTCCACTTTCATCTTC
ACCTTTAGTGATACCGGCTGCCGTCACGAACTCCTTCAGGACCATGTGATCGCGCTTCTCGTTCGGGTCT
TTGCTCAGCGTGGTCTGGGTGCTCAGATAGTGGTTGTCCGGCAGGCGCACCGGGCCGTCGCCGATCGGGG
TGTTCTGCTGTTTGTGGTCGGCTTCCTGCTGGCTGCCGTCCTCAACGTTGTGGCGGATCTTGAAGTTAGC
CTTGATGCCGTTCTTCTGCTTGTCGGCTTCGATACGGACGTTGTGGCTGTTGTGGTTGTACTCCAGCTTG
TGACCCAGGATGTTGCCGTCCTCCTTGAAGTCGTTGCCCTTCAGCTCGATGCGGTTCACCAGGGTGTCGC
CCTCGAACTTCACCTCCGCGCGGGTCTTGTAGGTGCCGTCGTCCTTGAACTCGATGGTGCGCTCCTGGAC
GTAGCCTTCCGGCATGGCGGACTTGAAGAAGTCGTGACGCTTCATGTGGTCCGGGTAGCGGCTGAAGCAC
TGCACGCCGTAGGTCAGGGTGGTCACGAGGGTCGGCCACGGCACCGGCAGCTTGCCGGTGGTGCAGATGA
ACTTCAGGGTCAGCTTGCCCTCGGTGGCATCGCCCTCGCCCTCGCCACGCACGCTGAACTTGTGGCCGTT
TACGTCGCCGTCCAGCTCGACTTTGATAGGCACAGTACCTGTAAATAGTTCCTCTCCTTTACTGGTACCA
TCATCAGGGAATGAGCTTACATTTCTCCTCTTCAGCATCTGGTCATCCTTCTTAGCTTTCCTCAGCTCCA
CATTGACCTCTATTCTGCGACGCCTCATTTCTGTACTGTCTTTTCCCTTGTTCTTGAATCTGTGAAGACG
GGCAGCTGGTGTATTAGCATTCTCGTTGGTGGATCCCATGGTGGCACCGGCCGGTGAATTCTCCAGGCGA
TCTGACGGTTCACTAAACGAGCTCTGCTTATATAGGCCTCCCACCGTACACGCCACCTCGACATACTCGA
GTAGTTATTAATAGTAATCAATTACGGGGTCATTAGTTCATAGCCCATATATGGAGTTCCGCGTTACATA
ACTTACGGTAAATGGCCCGCCTGGCTGACCGCCCAACGACCCCCGCCCATTGACGTCAATAATGACGTAT
GTTCCCATAGTAACGCCAATAGGGACTTTCCATTGACGTCAATGGGTGGAGTATTTACGGTAAACTGCCC
ACTTGGCAGTACATCAAGTGTATCATATGCCAAGTACGCCCCCTATTGACGTCAATGACGGTAAATGGCC
CGCCTGGCATTATGCCCAGTACATGACCTTATGGGACTTTCCTACTTGGCAGTACATCTACGTATTAGTC
ATCGCTATTACCATGGTGATGCGGTTTTGGCAGTACATCAATGGGCGTGGATAGCGGTTTGACTCACGGG
GATTTCCAAGTCTCCACCCCATTGACGTCAATGGGAGTTTGTTTTGGCACCAAAATCAACGGGACTTTCC
AAAATGTCGTAACAACTCCGCCCCATTGACGCAAATGGGCGGTAGGCGTGTACGGTGGGAGGTCTATATA
AGCAGAGCTGGTTTAGTGAACCGTCAGATCCGCTAGGGATCCTCTAGTCAGCTGACGCGTTACCACCGGT
GCCACCATGGGAAGCGAGCTGATTAAGGAGAACATGCACATGAAGCTGTACATGGAGGGCACCGTGGACA
ACCATCACTTCAAGTGCACATCCGAGGGCGAAGGCAAGCCCTACGAGGGCACCCAGACCATGAGAATCAA
GGTGGTCGAGGGCGGCCCTCTCCCCTTCGCCTTCGACATCCTGGCTACTAGCTTCCTCTACGGCAGCAAG
ACCTTCATCAACCACACCCAGGGCATCCCCGACTTCTTCAAGCAGTCCTTCCCTGAGGGCTTCACATGGG
AGAGAGTCACCACATACGAAGACGGGGGCGTGCTGACCGCTACCCAGGACACCAGCCTCCAGGACGGCTG
CCTCATCTACAACGTCAAGATCAGAGGGGTGAACTTCACATCCAACGGCCCTGTGATGCAGAAGAAAACA
CTCGGCTGGGAGGCCTTCACCGAGACGCTGTACCCCGCTGACGGCGGCCTGGAAGGCAGAAACGACATGG
CCCTGAAGCTCGTGGGCGGGAGCCATCTGATCGCAAACGCCAAGACCACATATAGATCCAAGAAACCCGC
TAAGAACCTCAAGATGCCTGGCGTCTACTATGTGGACTACAGACTGGAAAGAATCAAGGAGGCCAACAAC
GAGACCTACGTCGAGCAGCACGAGGTGGCAGTGGCCAGATACTGCGACCTCCCTAGCAAACTGGGGCACA
AGCTTAATTCCGGACTCAGATCTCGAGCTCAAGCTTCGAATTCTGCAGTCGACGGTACCGCGGGCCCGGG
ATCCACCGGATCTAGAGGAGGAAGCGGAGCTACTAACTTCAGCCTGCTGAAGCAGGCTGGAGACGTGGAG
GAGAACCCTGGACCTATGTCTGAATATATTCGGGTAACCGAAGATGAGAACGATGAGCCCATTGAAATAC
CATCGGAAGACGATGGGACGGTGCTGCTCTCCACGGTTACAGCCCAGTTTCCAGGGGCGTGTGGGCTTCG
CTACAGGAATCCAGTGTCTCAGTGTATGAGAGGTGTCCGGCTGGTAGAAGGAATTCTGCATGCCCCAGAT
GCTGGCTGGGGAAATCTGGTGTATGTTGTCAACTATCCAAAAGATAACAAAAGAAAAATGGATGAGACAG
ATGCTTCATCAGCAGTGAAAGTGAAAAGAGCAGTCCAGAAAACATCCGATTTAATAGTGTTGGGTCTCCC
ATGGAAAACAACCGAACAGGACCTGAAAGAGTATTTTAGTACCTTTGGAGAAGTTCTTATGGTGCAGGTC
AAGAAAGATCTTAAGACTGGTCATTCAAAGGGGTTTGGCTTTGTTCGTTTTACGGAATATGAAACACAAG
TGAAAGTAATGTCACAGCGACATATGATAGATGGACGATGGTGTGACTGCAAACTTCCTAATTCTAAGCA
AAGCCAAGATGAGCCTTTGAGAAGCAGAAAAGTGTTTGTGGGGCGCTGTACAGAGGACATGACTGAGGAT
GAGCTGCGGGAGTTCTTCTCTCAGTACGGGGATGTGATGGATGTCTTCATCCCCAAGCCATTCAGGGCCT
TTGCCTTTGTTACATTTGCAGATGATCAGATTGCGCAGTCTCTTTGTGGAGAGGACTTGATCATTAAAGG
AATCAGCGTTCATATATCCAATGCCGAACCTAAACATAATAGCAACCGACAACTCGAGAGATCTGGTAGA
GGTAATCCGAATCAGAATTCCCGAGGAGGATTTGGGGGAGGGTTTGGAGGCGGGTTCGGCCTTGGGATGG
GCTTCGGTTTTTCTGGAGCGGGCAACAATCAGGGCTCAAACGGTGGTATGAACGCAATAAACCCGGCTAT
GATGGCTGCGGCTCAGGCCGCACTACAGAGCAGTTGGGGAATGATGGGCATGCTGGCTAGTCAGCAGAAT
CAGAGTGGTCCGTCAGGGAACAACCAGAACCAGGGAAATATGCAGCGCGAGCCTAATCAGGCTAGCGGAA
ACAATTCATTTGGTTATTCAATCGGATGGGGGGGCTTTGGGGGATTTGGAGGGTGGGGCATGTCAGGCAG
TAATAGCGGAGCCGCGAGCGCTTCCAATGCAGGGTCAGGTTCGAATTCTATGGACAGCAAAAGTTCGTAG
ACCCAGCTTTCTTGTACAAAGTGGTTGATCCTCTACTAGTAAGCTTGCATGCGATATCTCTAGACTGAGA
ACTTCAGGGTGAGTTTGGGGACCCTTGATTGTTCTTTCTTTTTCGCTATTGAAAAATTCATGTTATATGG
AGGGGGCAAAGTTTTCAGGGTGTTGTTTAGAATGGGAAGATGTCCCTTGTATCACCATGGACCCTCATGA
TAATTTTGTTTCTTTCACTTTCTACTCTGTTGACAACCATTGTCTCCTCTTATTTTCTTTTCATTTTCTG
TAACTTTTTTCGTTAAACTTTAGCTTGCATTTGTAACGAATTTTTAAATTCACTTTCGTTTATTTGTCAG
ATTGTAAGTACTTTCTCTAATCACTTTTTTTTCAAGGCAATCAGGGTAATTATATTGTACTTCAGCACAG
TTTTAGAGAACAATTGTTATAATTAAATGATAAGGTAGAATATTTCTGCATATAAATTCTGGCTGGCGTG
GAAATATTCTTATTGGTAGAAACAACTACATCCTGGTAATCATCCTGCCTTTCTCTTTATGGTTACAATG
ATATACACTGTTTGAGATGAGGATAAAATACTCTGAGTCCAAACCGGGCCCCTCTGCTAACCATGTTCAT
GCCTTCTTCTTTTTCCTACAGCTCCTGGGCAACGTGCTGGTTGTTGTGCTGTCTCATCATTTTGGCAAAG
AATTCACTCCTCAGGTGCAGGCTGCCTATCAGAAGGTGGTGGCTGGTGTGGCCAATGCCCTGGCTCACAA
ATACCACTGAGATCTTTTTCCCTCTGCCAAAAATTATGGGGACATCATGAAGCCCCTTGAGCATCTGACT
TCTGGGTAATAAAGGAAATTTATTTTCATTGCAATAGTGTGTGGGAATTTTTTGTGTCTCTCACTCGGAA
GGACATATGGGAGGGCAAATCATTTAAAACATCAGAATGAGTATTTGGTTTAGAGTTTGGCAACATATGC
CATATGCTGGCTGCCATGAACAAAGGTGGCTATAAAGAGGTCATCAGTATATGAAACAGCCCCCTGCTGT
CCATTCCTTATTCCATAGAAAAGCCTTGACTTGAGGTTAGATTTTTTTTATATTTTGTTTTGTGTTATTT
TTTTCTTTAACATCCCTAAAATTTTCCTTACATGTTTTACTAGCCAGATTTTTCCTCCTCTCCTGACTAC
TCCCAGTCATAGCTGTCCCTCTTCTCTTATGAACTCGACTGCATTAATGAATCGGCCAACGCGCGGGGAG
AGGCGGTTTGCGTATTGGGCGCTCTTCCGCTTCCTCGCTCACTGACTCGCTGCGCTCGGTCGTTCGGCTG
CGGCGAGCGGTATCAGCTCACTCAAAGGCGGTAATACGGTTATCCACAGAATCAGGGGATAACGCAGGAA
AGAACATGTGAGCAAAAGGCCAGCAAAAGGCCAGGAACCGTAAAAAGGCCGCGTTGCTGGCGTTTTTCCA
TAGGCTCCGCCCCCCTGACGAGCATCACAAAAATCGACGCTCAAGTCAGAGGTGGCGAAACCCGACAGGA
CTATAAAGATACCAGGCGTTTCCCCCTGGAAGCTCCCTCGTGCGCTCTCCTGTTCCGACCCTGCCGCTTA
CCGGATACCTGTCCGCCTTTCTCCCTTCGGGAAGCGTGGCGCTTTCTCAATGCTCACGCTGTAGGTATCT
CAGTTCGGTGTAGGTCGTTCGCTCCAAGCTGGGCTGTGTGCACGAACCCCCCGTTCAGCCCGACCGCTGC
GCCTTATCCGGTAACTATCGTCTTGAGTCCAACCCGGTAAGACACGACTTATCGCCACTGGCAGCAGCCA
CTGGTAACAGGATTAGCAGAGCGAGGTATGTAGGCGGTGCTACAGAGTTCTTGAAGTGGTGGCCTAACTA
CGGCTACACTAGAAGGACAGTATTTGGTATCTGCGCTCTGCTGAAGCCAGTTACCTTCGGAAAAAGAGTT
GGTAGCTCTTGATCCGGCAAACAAACCACCGCTGGTAGCGGTGGTTTTTTTGTTTGCAAGCAGCAGATTA
CGCGCAGAAAAAAAGGATCTCAAGAAGATCCTTTGATCTTTTCTACGGGGTCTGACGCTCAGTGGAACGA
AAACTCACGTTAAGGGATTTTGGTCATGAGATTATCAAAAAGGATCTTCACCTAGATCCTTTTAAATTAA
AAATGAAGTTTTAAATCAATCTAAAGTATATATGAGTAAACTTGGTCTGACAGTTACCAATGCTTAATCA
GTGAGGCACCTATCTCAGCGATCTGTCTATTTCGTTCATCCATAGTTGCCTGACTCCCCGTCGTGTAGAT
AACTACGATACGGGAGGGCTTACCATCTGGCCCCAGTGCTGCAATGATACCGCGAGACCCACGCTCACCG
GCTCCAGATTTATCAGCAATAAACCAGCCAGCCGGAAGGGCCGAGCGCAGAAGTGGTCCTGCAACTTTAT
CCGCCTCCATCCAGTCTATTAATTGTTGCCGGGAAGCTAGAGTAAGTAGTTCGCCAGTTAATAGTTTGCG
CAACGTTGTTGCCATTGCTACAGGCATCGTGGTGTCACGCTCGTCGTTTGGTATGGCTTCATTCAGCTCC
GGTTCCCAACGATCAAGGCGAGTTACATGATCCCCCATGTTGTGCAAAAAAGCGGTTAGCTCCTTCGGTC
CTCCGATCGTTGTCAGAAGTAAGTTGGCCGCAGTGTTATCACTCATGGTTATGGCAGCACTGCATAATTC
TCTTACTGTCATGCCATCCGTAAGATGCTTTTCTGTGACTGGTGAGTACTCAACCAAGTCATTCTGAGAA
TAGTGTATGCGGCGACCGAGTTGCTCTTGCCCGGCGTCAATACGGGATAATACCGCGCCACATAGCAGAA
CTTTAAAAGTGCTCATCATTGGAAAACGTTCTTCGGGGCGAAAACTCTCAAGGATCTTACCGCTGTTGAG
ATCCAGTTCGATGTAACCCACTCGTGCACCCAACTGATCTTCAGCATCTTTTACTTTCACCAGCGTTTCT
GGGTGAGCAAAAACAGGAAGGCAAAATGCCGCAAAAAAGGGAATAAGGGCGACACGGAAATGTTGAATAC
TCATACTCTTCCTTTTTCAATATTATTGAAGCATTTATCAGGGTTATTGTCTCATGAGCGGATACATATT
TGAATGTATTTAGAAAAATAAACAAATAGGGGTTCCGCGCACATTTCCCCGAAAAGTGCCACCTGACGTC
TAAGAAACCATTATTATCATGACATTAACCTATAAAAATAGGCGTATCACGAGGCCCTTTCGTCTTCACT
CGACGCTGGTCGAGCTGATACTTCCCGTCCGCCAGGGGACATGCCGGCGATGCTGAAGGTCGCGCGCATT
CCCGATGAAGAGGCCGGTTACCGCCTGTTGACCTGGTGGGACGGGCAGGGCGC
Features (pLannotate 1.2.2; 24 found; start..end, strand, type, name):
    325..380     -  polyA_signal   β-globin poly(A) signal: rabbit β-globin polyadenylation signal (Gil and Proudfoot, 1987)
    451..573     -  CDS            HBB: HBB_COLGU - Experimental evidence at transcript level: Swiss-Prot protein existence level 2. Involved in oxygen transport from the lung to the various peripheral tissues. From Colobus guereza (Mantled guereza) (Eastern black-and-white colobus monkey).
    577..1149    -  intron         β-globin intron: intron from rabbit β-globin gene
   1180..1200    +  protein_bind   attB2: mutant version of attB; core recombination site for the Gateway® BP reaction BP Clonase™
   1210..1804    -  CDS            mCherry (fragment): monomeric derivative of DsRed fluorescent protein (Shaner et al., 2004) mammalian codon-optimized
   2083..2289    -  CDS            CFTR (fragment): CFTR_HUMAN - Also known as ABCC7. Experimental evidence at protein level: Swiss-Prot protein existence level 1. Epithelial ion channel that plays an important role in the regulation of epithelial ion and water transport and fluid homeostasis (PubMed:26823428). Mediates the transport of chloride ions across the cell membrane (PubMed:10792060, PubMed:11524016, PubMed:11707463, PubMed:12519745, PubMed:15010471, PubMed:12588899, PubMed:17036051, PubMed:19398555, PubMed:19621064, PubMed:22178883, PubMed:25330774, PubMed:1712898, PubMed:8910473, PubMed:9804160, PubMed:12529365, PubMed:17182731, PubM
   2382..2493    -  CDS            mCherry (fragment): monomeric derivative of DsRed fluorescent protein (Shaner et al., 2004) mammalian codon-optimized
   2512..3213    -  CDS            Superfolder GFP: Superfolder GFP is a basic (constitutively fluorescent) green fluorescent protein published in 2005, derived from Aequorea victoria. It is reported to be a very rapidly-maturing weak dimer.
   3199..3393    -  CDS            KPNA2 (fragment): IMA1_HUMAN - Also known as RCH1, SRP1. Experimental evidence at protein level: Swiss-Prot protein existence level 1. Functions in nuclear protein import as an adapter protein for nuclear receptor KPNB1. Binds specifically and directly to substrates containing either a simple or bipartite NLS motif. Docking of the importin/substrate complex to the nuclear pore complex (NPC) is mediated by KPNB1 through binding to nucleoporin FxFG repeats and the complex is subsequently translocated through the pore by an energy requiring, Ran-dependent mechanism. At the nucleoplasmic side of the NPC, Ran binds
   3450..3484    -  promoter       minimal CMV promoter (fragment): human cytomegalovirus (CMV) immediate early promoter
   3562..3865    +  enhancer       CMV enhancer: human cytomegalovirus immediate early enhancer
   3866..4069    +  promoter       CMV promoter: human cytomegalovirus (CMV) immediate early promoter
   4143..4838    +  CDS            TagBFP: TagBFP is a basic (constitutively fluorescent) blue fluorescent protein published in 2008, derived from Entacmaea quadricolor. It is reported to be a very rapidly-maturing monomer with very low acid sensitivity.
   4839..4904    +  misc_feature   MCS: multiple cloning site
   4986..6227    +  CDS            TARDBP: TADBP_HUMAN - Also known as TDP43. Experimental evidence at protein level: Swiss-Prot protein existence level 1. RNA-binding protein that is involved in various steps of RNA biogenesis and processing (PubMed:23519609). Preferentially binds, via its two RNA recognition motifs RRM1 and RRM2, to GU-repeats on RNA molecules predominantly localized within long introns and in the 3'UTR of mRNAs (PubMed:23519609, PubMed:24240615, PubMed:24464995). In turn, regulates the splicing of many non-coding and protein-coding RNAs including proteins involved in neuronal survival, as well as mRNAs that encode p
   6231..6255    -  protein_bind   attB2: mutant version of attB; recombination site for the Gateway® BP reaction BP Clonase™
   6309..6881    +  intron         β-globin intron: intron from rabbit β-globin gene
   6885..7007    +  CDS            HBB: HBB_COLGU - Experimental evidence at transcript level: Swiss-Prot protein existence level 2. Involved in oxygen transport from the lung to the various peripheral tissues. From Colobus guereza (Mantled guereza) (Eastern black-and-white colobus monkey).
   7078..7133    +  polyA_signal   β-globin poly(A) signal: rabbit β-globin polyadenylation signal (Gil and Proudfoot, 1987)
   7459..7512    -  CDS            lacI (fragment): lac repressor; lacI; The lac repressor binds to the lac operator to inhibit transcription in E. coli. This inhibition can be relieved by adding lactose or isopropyl-β-D-thiogalactopyranoside (IPTG).
   7695..8283    -  rep_origin     ori: high-copy-number ColE1/pMB1/pBR322/pUC origin of replication
   8454..9314    -  CDS            AmpR: β-lactamase; bla; confers resistance to ampicillin, carbenicillin, and related antibiotics
   9315..9419    -  promoter       AmpR promoter: bla
   9555..1       +  CDS            str (fragment) (across the origin): STR_KLEPN - Protein inferred from homology: Swiss-Prot protein existence level 3. The aminoglycoside phosphotransferases achieve inactivation of their antibiotic substrates by phosphorylation. From Klebsiella pneumoniae.
