[The description below was written by a language model from this plasmid's Addgene catalogue record and pLannotate feature annotations shown in this document.]
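Description:
pHBS1203 [IBB-GFP-mCherry3E]-[BFP-P2A-TDP43 2xΦ] is a 9,643 bp mammalian expression plasmid built on the bidirectional pBI backbone. It is maintained in E. coli through a high-copy ColE1/pUC-type origin and selected with ampicillin via the AmpR (β-lactamase) cassette. No mammalian selection marker is annotated. Short hits to lacI and an aminoglycoside phosphotransferase are fragments and most likely backbone remnants.

The payload consists of two divergent transcription units sharing a central CMV regulatory region, each ending in a rabbit β-globin intron and poly(A) signal. In one direction, the CMV enhancer and promoter drive TagBFP followed by a human TARDBP (TDP-43) coding sequence. According to the plasmid name the two are joined by a P2A self-cleaving peptide, which is not separately annotated but would sit in the linker region between them, so that blue fluorescence reports expression of the untagged TDP-43 variant. The "2xΦ" mutant is recorded as having all hydrophobic residues combined into two clusters; the record does not specify which region of the protein is affected.

In the opposite direction, a minimal CMV promoter fragment drives the splicing reporter. This comprises an importin-β-binding (IBB) domain from KPNA2, superfolder GFP, and an mCherry coding sequence split into two fragments by a CFTR-derived segment. TDP-43 is known to regulate CFTR exon splicing, so the reporter presumably couples mCherry output to exclusion of that segment, with GFP serving as an internal expression reference, although the record does not spell out the readout.

The stated purpose is to test how TDP-43 sequence affects its splicing activity, with effector and reporter delivered on a single plasmid.
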