Addgene plasmid #107844: pHBS1203 [IBB-GFP-mCherry3E]-[BFP-P2A-TDP43 2xΦ]
Purpose: To test the effect of sequence on TDP43 splicing activity
Depositing lab: Rajat Rohatgi. Depositing organization: Stanford University.
Backbone
  Vector backbone: pBI
  Vector type: Mammalian Expression
Growth in bacteria
  Bacterial resistance: Ampicillin, 100 μg/mL
  Growth temperature: 37°C
  Growth strain: DH5alpha
  Copy number: High Copy
Gene/Insert
  Gene/Insert name: TARDBP mutant
  Species: H. sapiens (human)
  Mutation: All hydrophobics combined in two clusters in splicing reporter
  Entrez Gene: TARDBP (a.k.a. ALS10, TDP-43)
  Cloning method: Gibson Cloning
Terms and licenses: Academic/Nonprofit Terms; Industry Terms: Not Available to Industry
How to cite: pHBS1203 [IBB-GFP-mCherry3E]-[BFP-P2A-TDP43 2xΦ] was a gift from Rajat Rohatgi (Addgene plasmid # 107844 ; http://n2t.net/addgene:107844 ; RRID:Addgene_107844)
