>Addgene plasmid #107844 | pHBS1203 [IBB-GFP-mCherry3E]-[BFP-P2A-TDP43 2xΦ] | addgene partial sequence | sequence record 208284 | Addgene Partial NGS Result
TCGGCGCGTTCGTACTGTTCCACGATGGTGTAGTCCTCGTTGTGGGAGGTGATGTCCAACTTGATGTTGA
CGTTGTAGGCGCCGGGCAGCTGCACGGGCTTCTTGGCCTTGTAGGTGGTCTTGACCTCAGCGTCGTAGTG
GCCGCCGTCCTTCAGCTTCAGCCTCTGCTTGATCTCGCCCTTCAGGGCGCCGTCCTCGGGGTACATCCGC
TCGGAGGAGGCCTCCCAGCCCATGGTCTTCTTCTGCATTACGGGGCCGTCGGAGGGGAAGTTGGTGCCGC
GCAGCTTCACCTTGTAGATGAACTCGCCGTCCTGCAGGGAGGAGTCCTGGGTCACGGTCACCACGCCGCC
GTCCTCGAAGTTCATCACGCGCTCCCACTTGAAGCCCTCGGGGAAGGACAGCTTCAAGTAGTCGGGGATG
TCGGCGGGGTGCTTCACGTAGGCCTTGGAGCCGTACATGAACTGAGGGGACAGGATGTCCCAGGCGAAGG
GCAGGGGGCCACCCTTGGTCACCTTCAGCTTGGCGGTCTGGGTGCCCTCGTAGGGGCGGCCCTGAGGAAA
AAAAAGGAAAGGGCATGCTCGCCATGTGCAAGATACAGTGTTGAATGTGGTGCAAAATATAAAGATGTGG
AAGAAAAAGCCACTGAAAATAATATGAGGAAATAAAAAACTAGAGTAAATTATCAGTGGAACAATTTCTA
TTATACAAGACACTACACCCATACATTCTCCTAATGCTCATGTAAGAATTTCTCCAAAAATACCTTCCAG
CACTACAAACTAGAAAAAAAAAGAGACATGGACACCAAATTAAGTTCTTAATAGTGAAGAACAAAAGAAC
TACCTTGCCTGCTCCAGTGGATCCAGCAACCGCCAACAACTGTCCTCTTTCTATCTTGAAATTAATATCT
TTCAGGACAGGAGTACCAAGAAGTGAGAAATTACTGAAGAAGAGGCTGTCATCACCATTAGAAGTTTTTC
TATTGTTATTGTTTTGTTTTGCTTTCTCAAATTATTCCCCAAATCCCTGTTAAAAAAAAACACACACACA
CACACACACACACACATCAAAAATAAAAGATGAGTTTGTCAGATATTTTCAATAGATGCTTGTTTTATGT
ACCATACTCACCTCGCCCTCGCCCTCGATCTCGAACTCGTGGCCGTTCACGGAGCCCTCCATGTGCACCT
TGAAGCGCATGAACTCCTTGATGATGGCCATGTTATCCTCCTCGCCCTTGCTGGTTCCGGTGCCTCCACT
TTCATCTTCACCTTTAGTGATACCGGCTGCCGTCACGAACTCCTTCAGGACCATGTGATCGCGCTTCTCG
TTCGGGTCTTTGCTCAGCGTGGTCTGGGTGCTCAGATAGTGGTTGTCCGGCAGGCGCACCGGGCCGTCGC
CGATCGGGGTGTTCTGCTGTTTGTGGTCGGCTTCCTGCTGGCTGCCGTCCTCAACGTTGTGGCGGATCTT
GAAGTTAGCCTTGATGCCGTTCTTCTGCTTGTCGGCTTCGATACGGACGTTGTGGCTGTTGTGGTTGTAC
TCCAGCTTGTGACCCAGGATGTTGCCGTCCTCCTTGAAGTCGTTGCCCTTCAGCTCGATGCGGTTCACCA
GGGTGTCGCCCTCGAACTTCACCTCCGCGCGGGTCTTGTAGGTGCCGTCGTCCTTGAACTCGATGGTGCG
CTCCTGGACGTAGCCTTCCGGCATGGCGGACTTGAAGAAGTCGTGACGCTTCATGTGGTCCGGGTAGCGG
CTGAAGCACTGCACGCCGTAGGTCAGGGTGGTCACGAGGGTCGGCCACGGCACCGGCAGCTTGCCGGTGG
TGCAGATGAACTTCAGGGTCAGCTTGCCCTCGGTGGCATCGCCCTCGCCCTCGCCACGCACGCTGAACTT
GTGGCCGTTTACGTCGCCGTCCAGCTCGACTTTGATAGGCACAGTACCTGTAAATAGTTCCTCTCCTTTA
CTGGTACCATCATCAGGGAATGAGCTTACATTTCTCCTCTTCAGCATCTGGTCATCCTTCTTAGCTTTCC
TCAGCTCCACATTGACCTCTATTCTGCGACGCCTCATTTCTGTACTGTCTTTTCCCTTGTTCTTGAATCT
GTGAAGACGGGCAGCTGGTGTATTAGCATTCTCGTTGGTGGATCCCATGGTGGCACCGGTGAATTCTCCA
GGCGATCTGACGGTTCACTAAACGAGCTCTGCTTATATAGGCCTCCCACCGTACACGCCACCTCGACATA
CTCGAGTAGTTATTAATAGTAATCAATTACGGGGTCATTAGTTCATAGCCCATATATGGAGTTCCGCGTT
ACATAACTTACGGTAAATGGCCCGCCTGGCTGACCGCCCAACGACCCCCGCCCATTGACGTCAATAATGA
CGTATGTTCCCATAGTAACGCCAATAGGGACTTTCCATTGACGTCAATGGGTGGAGTATTTACGGTAAAC
TGCCCACTTGGCAGTACATCAAGTGTATCATATGCCAAGTACGCCCCCTATTGACGTCAATGACGGTAAA
TGGCCCGCCTGGCATTATGCCCAGTACATGACCTTATGGGACTTTCCTACTTGGCAGTACATCTACGTAT
TAGTCATCGCTATTACCATGGTGATGCGGTTTTGGCAGTACATCAATGGGCGTGGATAGCGGTTTGACTC
ACGGGGATTTCCAAGTCTCCACCCCATTGACGTCAATGGGAGTTTGTTTTGGCACCAAAATCAACGGGAC
TTTCCAAAATGTCGTAACAACTCCGCCCCATTGACGCAAATGGGCGGTAGGCGTGTACGGTGGGAGGTCT
ATATAAGCAGAGCTGGTTTAGTGAACCGTCAGATCCGCTAGGGATCCTCTAGTCAGCTGACGCGTTACCA
CCGGTGCCACCATGGGAAGCGAGCTGATTAAGGAGAACATGCACATGAAGCTGTACATGGAGGGCACCGT
GGACAACCATCACTTCAAGTGCACATCCGAGGGCGAAGGCAAGCCCTACGAGGGCACCCAGACCATGAGA
ATCAAGGTGGTCGAGGGCGGCCCTCTCCCCTTCGCCTTCGACATCCTGGCTACTAGCTTCCTCTACGGCA
GCAAGACCTTCATCAACCACACCCAGGGCATCCCCGACTTCTTCAAGCAGTCCTTCCCTGAGGGCTTCAC
ATGGGAGAGAGTCACCACATACGAAGACGGGGGCGTGCTGACCGCTACCCAGGACACCAGCCTCCAGGAC
GGCTGCCTCATCTACAACGTCAAGATCAGAGGGGTGAACTTCACATCCAACGGCCCTGTGATGCAGAAGA
AAACACTCGGCTGGGAGGCCTTCACCGAGACGCTGTACCCCGCTGACGGCGGCCTGGAAGGCAGAAACGA
CATGGCCCTGAAGCTCGTGGGCGGGAGCCATCTGATCGCAAACGCCAAGACCACATATAGATCCAAGAAA
CCCGCTAAGAACCTCAAGATGCCTGGCGTCTACTATGTGGACTACAGACTGGAAAGAATCAAGGAGGCCA
ACAACGAGACCTACGTCGAGCAGCACGAGGTGGCAGTGGCCAGATACTGCGACCTCCCTAGCAAACTGGG
GCACAAGCTTAATTCCGGACTCAGATCTCGAGCTCAAGCTTCGAATTCTGCAGTCGACGGTACCGCGGGC
CCGGGATCCACCGGATCTAGAGGAGGAAGCGGAGCTACTAACTTCAGCCTGCTGAAGCAGGCTGGAGACG
TGGAGGAGAACCCTGGACCTATGTCTGAATATATTCGGGTAACCGAAGATGAGAACGATGAGCCCATTGA
AATACCATCGGAAGACGATGGGACGGTGCTGCTCTCCACGGTTACAGCCCAGTTTCCAGGGGCGTGTGGG
CTTCGCTACAGGAATCCAGTGTCTCAGTGTATGAGAGGTGTCCGGCTGGTAGAAGGAATTCTGCATGCCC
CAGATGCTGGCTGGGGAAATCTGGTGTATGTTGTCAACTATCCAAAAGATAACAAAAGAAAAATGGATGA
GACAGATGCTTCATCAGCAGTGAAAGTGAAAAGAGCAGTCCAGAAAACATCCGATTTAATAGTGTTGGGT
CTCCCATGGAAAACAACCGAACAGGACCTGAAAGAGTATTTTAGTACCTTTGGAGAAGTTCTTATGGTGC
AGGTCAAGAAAGATCTTAAGACTGGTCATTCAAAGGGGTTTGGCTTTGTTCGTTTTACGGAATATGAAAC
ACAAGTGAAAGTAATGTCACAGCGACATATGATAGATGGACGATGGTGTGACTGCAAACTTCCTAATTCT
AAGCAAAGCCAAGATGAGCCTTTGAGAAGCAGAAAAGTGTTTGTGGGGCGCTGTACAGAGGACATGACTG
AGGATGAGCTGCGGGAGTTCTTCTCTCAGTACGGGGATGTGATGGATGTCTTCATCCCCAAGCCATTCAG
GGCCTTTGCCTTTGTTACATTTGCAGATGATCAGATTGCGCAGTCTCTTTGTGGAGAGGACTTGATCATT
AAAGGAATCAGCGTTCATATATCCAATGCCGAACCTAAACATAATAGCAACCGACAACTCGAGAGATCTG
GTAGAGGTAATCCGAATCAGAATTCCCGAGGAGGATTTGGGGGAGGGTTTGGAGGCGGGTTCGGCCTTGG
GATGGGCTTCGGTTTTTCTGGAGCGGGCAACAATCAGGGCTCAAACGGTGGTATGAACGCAATAAACCCG
GCTATGATGGCTGCGGCTCAGGCCGCACTACAGAGCAGTTGGGGAATGATGGGCATGCTGGCTAGTCAGC
AGAATCAGAGTGGTCCGTCAGGGAACAACCAGAACCAGGGAAATATGCAGCGCGAGCCTAATCAGGCTAG
CGGAAACAATTCATTTGGTTATTCAATCGGATGGGGGGGCTTTGGGGGATTTGGAGGGTGGGGCATGTCA
GGCAGTAATAGCGGAGCCGCGAGCGCTTCCAATGCAGGGTCAGGTTCGAATTCTATGGACAGCAAAAGTT
CGTAGACCCAGCTTTCTTGTACAAAGTGGTTGATCCTCTAGACTGAGAACTTCAGGGTGAGTTTGGGGAC
CCTTGATTGTTCTTTCTTTTTCGCTATTGTAAAATTCATGTTATATGGAGGGGGCAAAGTTTTCAGGGTG
TTGTTTAGAATGGGAAGATGTCCCTTGTATCACCATGGACCCTCATGATAATTTTGTTTCTTTCACTTTC
TACTCTGTTGACAACCATTGTCTCCTCTTATTTTCTTTTCATTTTCTGTAACTTTTTCGTTAAACTTTAG
CTTGCATTTGTAACGAATTTTTAAATTCACTTTTGTTTATTTGTCAGATTGTAAGTACTTTCTCTAATCA
CTTTTTTTTCAAGGCAATCAGGGTATATTATATTGTACTTCAGCACAGTTTTAGAGAACAATTGTTATAA
TTAAATGATAAGGTAGAATATTTCTGCATATAAATTCTGGCTGGCGTGGAAATATTCTTATTGGTAGAAA
CAACTACACCCTGGTCATCATCCTGCCTTTCTCTTTATGGTTACAATGATATACACTGTTTGAGATGAGG
ATAAAATACTCTGAGTCCAAACCGGGCCCCTCTGCTAACCATGTTCATGCCTTCTTCTCTTTCCTACAGC
TCCTGGGCAACGTGCTGGTTGTTGTGCTGTCTCATCATTTTGGCAAAGAATTCACTCCTCAGGTGCAGGC
TGCCTATCAGAAGGTGGTGGCTGGTGTGGCCAATGCCCTGGCTCACAAATACCACTGAGATCTTTTTCCC
TCTGCCAAAAATTATGGGGACATCATGAAGCCCCTTGAGCATCTGACTTCTGGCTAATAAAGGAAATTTA
TTTTCATTGCAATAGTGTGTTGGAATTTTTTGTGTCTCTCACTCGGAAGGACATATGGGAGGGCAAATCA
TTTAAAACATCAGAATGAGTATTTGGTTTAGAGTTTGGCAACATATGCCCATATGCTGGCTGCCATGAAC
AAAGGTTGGCTATAAAGAGGTCATCAGTATATGAAACAGCCCCCTGCTGTCCATTCCTTATTCCATAGAA
AAGCCTTGACTTGAGGTTAGATTTTTTTTATATTTTGTTTTGTGTTATTTTTTTCTTTAACATCCCTAAA
ATTTTCCTTACATGTTTTACTAGCCAGATTTTTCCTCCTCTCCTGACTACTCCCAGTCATAGCTGTCCCT
CTTCTCTTATGGAGATCCCTCGACTGCATTAATGAATCGGCCAACGCGCGGGGAGAGGCGGTTTGCGTAT
TGGGCGCTCTTCCGCTTCCTCGCTCACTGACTCGCTGCGCTCGGTCGTTCGGCTGCGGCGAGCGGTATCA
GCTCACTCAAAGGCGGTAATACGGTTATCCACAGAATCAGGGGATAACGCAGGAAAGAACATGTGAGCAA
AAGGCCAGCAAAAGGCCAGGAACCGTAAAAAGGCCGCGTTGCTGGCGTTTTTCCATAGGCTCCGCCCCCC
TGACGAGCATCACAAAAATCGACGCTCAAGTCAGAGGTGGCGAAACCCGACAGGACTATAAAGATACCAG
GCGTTTCCCCCTGGAAGCTCCCTCGTGCGCTCTCCTGTTCCGACCCTGCCGCTTACCGGATACCTGTCCG
CCTTTCTCCCTTCGGGAAGCGTGGCGCTTTCTCATAGCTCACGCTGTAGGTATCTCAGTTCGGTGTAGGT
CGTTCGCTCCAAGCTGGGCTGTGTGCACGAACCCCCCGTTCAGCCCGACCGCTGCGCCTTATCCGGTAAC
TATCGTCTTGAGTCCAACCCGGTAAGACACGACTTATCGCCACTGGCAGCAGCCACTGGTAACAGGATTA
GCAGAGCGAGGTATGTAGGCGGTGCTACAGAGTTCTTGAAGTGGTGGCCTAACTACGGCTACACTAGAAG
AACAGTATTTGGTATCTGCGCTCTGCTGAAGCCAGTTACCTTCGGAAAAAGAGTTGGTAGCTCTTGATCC
GGCAAACAAACCACCGCTGGTAGCGGTGGTTTTTTTGTTTGCAAGCAGCAGATTACGCGCAGAAAAAAAG
GATCTCAAGAAGATCCTTTGATCTTTTCTACGGGGTCTGACGCTCAGTGGAACGAAAACTCACGTTAAGG
GATTTTGGTCATGAGATTATCAAAAAGGATCTTCACCTAGATCCTTTTAAATTAAAAATGAAGTTTTAAA
TCAATCTAAAGTATATATGAGTAAACTTGGTCTGACAGTTACCAATGCTTAATCAGTGAGGCACCTATCT
CAGCGATCTGTCTATTTCGTTCATCCATAGTTGCCTGACTCCCCGTCGTGTAGATAACTACGATACGGGA
GGGCTTACCATCTGGCCCCAGTGCTGCAATGATACCGCGAGACCCACGCTCACCGGCTCCAGATTTATCA
GCAATAAACCAGCCAGCCGGAAGGGCCGAGCGCAGAAGTGGTCCTGCAACTTTATCCGCCTCCATCCAGT
CTATTAATTGTTGCCGGGAAGCTAGAGTAAGTAGTTCGCCAGTTAATAGTTTGCGCAACGTTGTTGCCAT
TGCTACAGGCATCGTGGTGTCACGCTCGTCGTTTGGTATGGCTTCATTCAGCTCCGGTTCCCAACGATCA
AGGCGAGTTACATGATCCCCCATGTTGTGCAAAAAAGCGGTTAGCTCCTTCGGTCCTCCGATCGTTGTCA
GAAGTAAGTTGGCCGCAGTGTTATCACTCATGGTTATGGCAGCACTGCATAATTCTCTTACTGTCATGCC
ATCCGTAAGATGCTTTTCTGTGACTGGTGAGTACTCAACCAAGTCATTCTGAGAATAGTGTATGCGGCGA
CCGAGTTGCTCTTGCCCGGCGTCAACACGGGATAATACCGCGCCACATAGCAGAACTTTAAAAGTGCTCA
TCATTGGAAAACGTTCTTCGGGGCGAAAACTCTCAAGGATCTTACCGCTGTTGAGATCCAGTTCGATGTA
ACCCACTCGTGCACCCAACTGATCTTCAGCATCTTTTACTTTCACCAGCGTTTCTGGGTGAGCAAAAACA
GGAAGGCAAAATGCCGCAAAAAAGGGAATAAGGGCGACACGGAAATGTTGAATACTCATACTCTTCCTTT
TTCAATATTATTGAAGCATTTATCAGGGTTATTGTCTCATGAGCGGATACATATTTGAATGTATTTAGAA
AAATAAACAAATAGGGGTTCCGCGCACATTTCCCCGAAAAGTGCCACCTGACGTCTAAGAAACCATTATT
ATCATGACATTAACCTATAAAAATAGGCGTATCACGAGGCCCTTTCGTCTTCACTCGACGCGGCCAGCTT
GGTCGAGCTGGATACTTCCCGTCCGCCAGGGGGACATGCCGGCGATGCTGAAGGTCGCGCGCATTCCCGA
TGAAGAGGCCGGTTACCGCCTGTTGACCTGGTGGGACGGGCAGGGCGC
